>Addgene plasmid #242605 | pCAGEN-H2B-V5-mScarlet3-S2 (JDW 1529) | addgene full sequence | sequence record 495378 | Addgene NGS Result
GGTCGACATTGATTATTGACTAGTTATTAATAGTAATCAATTACGGGGTCATTAGTTCATAGCCCATATA
TGGAGTTCCGCGTTACATAACTTACGGTAAATGGCCCGCCTGGCTGACCGCCCAACGACCCCCGCCCATT
GACGTCAATAATGACGTATGTTCCCATAGTAACGCCAATAGGGACTTTCCATTGACGTCAATGGGTGGAG
TATTTACGGTAAACTGCCCACTTGGCAGTACATCAAGTGTATCATATGCCAAGTACGCCCCCTATTGACG
TCAATGACGGTAAATGGCCCGCCTGGCATTATGCCCAGTACATGACCTTATGGGACTTTCCTACTTGGCA
GTACATCTACGTATTAGTCATCGCTATTACCATGGTCGAGGTGAGCCCCACGTTCTGCTTCACTCTCCCC
ATCTCCCCCCCCTCCCCACCCCCAATTTTGTATTTATTTATTTTTTAATTATTTTGTGCAGCGATGGGGG
GGGGGGGGGGGGGGGGCGCGCGCCAGGCGGGGCGGGGCGGGGCGAGGGGCGGGGCGGGGCGAGGCGGAGA
GGTGCGGCGGCAGCCAATCAGAGCGGCGCGCTCCGAAAGTTTCCTTTTATGGCGAGGCGGCGGCGGCGGC
GGCCCTATAAAAAGCGAAGCGCGCGGCGGGCGGGAGTCGCTGCGCGCTGCCTTCGCCCCGTGCCCCGCTC
CGCCGCCGCCTCGCGCCGCCCGCCCCGGCTCTGACTGACCGCGTTACTCCCACAGGTGAGCGGGCGGGAC
GGCCCTTCTCCTCCGGGCTGTAATTAGCGCTTGGTTTAATGACGGCTTGTTTCTTTTCTGTGGCTGCGTG
AAAGCCTTGAGGGGCTCCGGGAGGGCCCTTTGTGCGGGGGGAGCGGCTCGGGGGGTGCGTGCGTGTGTGT
GTGCGTGGGGAGCGCCGCGTGCGGCTCCGCGCTGCCCGGCGGCTGTGAGCGCTGCGGGCGCGGCGCGGGG
CTTTGTGCGCTCCGCAGTGTGCGCGAGGGGAGCGCGGCCGGGGGCGGTGCCCCGCGGTGCGGGGGGGGCT
GCGAGGGGAACAAAGGCTGCGTGCGGGGTGTGTGCGTGGGGGGGTGAGCAGGGGGTGTGGGCGCGTCGGT
CGGGCTGCAACCCCCCCTGCACCCCCCTCCCCGAGTTGCTGAGCACGGCCCGGCTTCGGGTGCGGGGCTC
CGTACGGGGCGTGGCGCGGGGCTCGCCGTGCCGGGCGGGGGGTGGCGGCAGGTGGGGGTGCCGGGCGGGG
CGGGGCCGCCTCGGGCCGGGGAGGGCTCGGGGGAGGGGCGCGGCGGCCCCCGGAGCGCCGGCGGCTGTCG
AGGCGCGGCGAGCCGCAGCCATTGCCTTTTATGGTAATCGTGCGAGAGGGCGCAGGGACTTCCTTTGTCC
CAAATCTGTGCGGAGCCGAAATCTGGGAGGCGCCGCCGCACCCCCTCTAGCGGGCGCGGGGCGAAGCGGT
GCGGCGCCGGCAGGAAGGAAATGGGCGGGGAGGGCCTTCGTGCGTCGCCGCGCCGCCGTCCCCTTCTCCC
TCTCCAGCCTCGGGGCTGTCCGCGGGGGGACGGCTGCCTTCGGGGGGGACGGGGCAGGGCGGGGTTCGGC
TTCTGGCGTGTGACCGGCGGCTCTAGAGCCTCTGCTAACCATGTTCATGCCTTCTTCTTTTTCCTACAGC
TCCTGGGCAACGTGCTGGTTATTGTGCTGTCTCATCATTTTGGCAAAGAATTCCTCGAGGATATCACAAG
TTTGTACAAAAAAGCAGGCTACTAGTGCTAGCGCCACCATGCCTGAACCCTCTAAGTCTGCTCCAGCCCC
TAAAAAGGGTTCTAAGAAGGCTATCACTAAGGCGCAGAAGAAGGATGGTAAGAAGCGTAAGCGCAGCCGC
AAGGAGAGCTATTCTATCTATGTGTACAAGGTTCTGAAGCAGGTCCACCCCGACACCGGCATCTCATCCA
AGGCCATGGGGATCATGAACTCCTTCGTCAACGACATCTTCGAGCGCATCGCGGGCGAGGCTTCTCGCCT
GGCTCACTACAATAAGCGCTCGACCATCACCTCCAGGGAGATTCAGACGGCTGTGCGCCTGCTGCTGCCT
GGGGAGCTGGCTAAGCATGCTGTGTCCGAGGGCACTAAGGCAGTTACCAAGTACACTAGCTCTAAGGGTG
GTGCTGGTGGTGGTAAGCCTATCCCTAACCCTCTCCTCGGTCTCGATTCTACGGGATCCACCGGTGAATT
CGATGGTGGAGGCGGTTCAGGCGGAGGTGGCTCTGGCGGTGGCGGATCGCCATCAGGTACCATGGTGAGC
ATGGATAGCACCGAGGCAGTGATCAAGGAGTTCATGCGGTTCAAGGTGCACATGGAGGGCTCCATGAACG
GCCACGAGTTCGAGATCGAGGGCGAGGGCGAGGGCCGCCCCTACGAGGGCACCCAGACCGCCAAGCTGAG
GGTGACCAAGGGTGGCCCCCTGCCCTTCTCCTGGGACATCCTGTCCCCTCAGTTCCAGTACGGCTCCAGG
GCCTTCACGAAGCACCCCGCCGACATCCCCGACTACTGGAAGCAGTCCTTCCCCGAGGGCTTCAAGTGGG
AGCGCGTGATGAACTTCGAGGACGGCGGCGCCGTGTCCGTGGCCCAGGACACCTCCCTGGAGGACGGCAC
CCTGATCTACAAGGTGAAGCTCCGCGGCACCAACTTCCCTCCTGACGGCCCCGTAATGCAGAAGAAGACA
ATGGGCTGGGAAGCATCCACCGAGCGGTTGTACCCCGAGGACGTCGTGCTGAAGGGCGACATTAAGCATG
CCCTGCGCCTGAAGGACGGCGGCCGGTACCTGGCGGACTTCAAGACCACCTACAGGGCCAAGAAGCCCGT
GCAGATGCCCGGCGCCTTCAACATCGACCGCAAGTTGGACATCACATCCCACAACGAGGACTACACCGTG
GTGGAACAGTACGAACGCTCCGTGGCCCGCCACTCCACCGGCGGCTCCGGTGGCTCCTAACTATAATGAG
GCGCGCCGTCGACGTTAACACGCGTTAATGATACGTATCTAGAACCCAGCTTTCTTGTACAAAGTGGTGA
TATCGCGGCCGCACTCCTCAGGTGCAGGCTGCCTATCAGAAGGTGGTGGCTGGTGTGGCCAATGCCCTGG
CTCACAAATACCACTGAGATCTTTTTCCCTCTGCCAAAAATTATGGGGACATCATGAAGCCCCTTGAGCA
TCTGACTTCTGGCTAATAAAGGAAATTTATTTTCATTGCAATAGTGTGTTGGAATTTTTTGTGTCTCTCA
CTCGGAAGGACATATGGGAGGGCAAATCATTTAAAACATCAGAATGAGTATTTGGTTTAGAGTTTGGCAA
CATATGCCCATATGCTGGCTGCCATGAACAAAGGTTGGCTATAAAGAGGTCATCAGTATATGAAACAGCC
CCCTGCTGTCCATTCCTTATTCCATAGAAAAGCCTTGACTTGAGGTTAGATTTTTTTTATATTTTGTTTT
GTGTTATTTTTTTCTTTAACATCCCTAAAATTTTCCTTACATGTTTTACTAGCCAGATTTTTCCTCCTCT
CCTGACTACTCCCAGTCATAGCTGTCCCTCTTCTCTTATGGAGATCCCTCGACCTGCAGCCCAAGCTTGG
CGTAATCATGGTCATAGCTGTTTCCTGTGTGAAATTGTTATCCGCTCACAATTCCACACAACATACGAGC
CGGAAGCATAAAGTGTAAAGCCTGGGGTGCCTAATGAGTGAGCTAACTCACATTAATTGCGTTGCGCTCA
CTGCCCGCTTTCCAGTCGGGAAACCTGTCGTGCCAGCGGATCCGCATCTCAATTAGTCAGCAACCATAGT
CCCGCCCCTAACTCCGCCCATCCCGCCCCTAACTCCGCCCAGTTCCGCCCATTCTCCGCCCCATGGCTGA
CTAATTTTTTTTATTTATGCAGAGGCCGAGGCCGCCTCGGCCTCTGAGCTATTCCAGAAGTAGTGAGGAG
GCTTTTTTGGAGGCCTAGGCTTTTGCAAAAAGCTAACTTGTTTATTGCAGCTTATAATGGTTACAAATAA
AGCAATAGCATCACAAATTTCACAAATAAAGCATTTTTTTCACTGCATTCTAGTTGTGGTTTGTCCAAAC
TCATCAATGTATCTTATCATGTCTGGATCCGCTGCATTAATGAATCGGCCAACGCGCGGGGAGAGGCGGT
TTGCGTATTGGGCGCTCTTCCGCTTCCTCGCTCACTGACTCGCTGCGCTCGGTCGTTCGGCTGCGGCGAG
CGGTATCAGCTCACTCAAAGGCGGTAATACGGTTATCCACAGAATCAGGGGATAACGCAGGAAAGAACAT
GTGAGCAAAAGGCCAGCAAAAGGCCAGGAACCGTAAAAAGGCCGCGTTGCTGGCGTTTTTCCATAGGCTC
CGCCCCCCTGACGAGCATCACAAAAATCGACGCTCAAGTCAGAGGTGGCGAAACCCGACAGGACTATAAA
GATACCAGGCGTTTCCCCCTGGAAGCTCCCTCGTGCGCTCTCCTGTTCCGACCCTGCCGCTTACCGGATA
CCTGTCCGCCTTTCTCCCTTCGGGAAGCGTGGCGCTTTCTCATAGCTCACGCTGTAGGTATCTCAGTTCG
GTGTAGGTCGTTCGCTCCAAGCTGGGCTGTGTGCACGAACCCCCCGTTCAGCCCGACCGCTGCGCCTTAT
CCGGTAACTATCGTCTTGAGTCCAACCCGGTAAGACACGACTTATCGCCACTGGCAGCAGCCACTGGTAA
CAGGATTAGCAGAGCGAGGTATGTAGGCGGTGCTACAGAGTTCTTGAAGTGGTGGCCTAACTACGGCTAC
ACTAGAAGAACAGTATTTGGTATCTGCGCTCTGCTGAAGCCAGTTACCTTCGGAAAAAGAGTTGGTAGCT
CTTGATCCGGCAAACAAACCACCGCTGGTAGCGGTGGTTTTTTTGTTTGCAAGCAGCAGATTACGCGCAG
AAAAAAAGGATCTCAAGAAGATCCTTTGATCTTTTCTACGGGGTCTGACGCTCAGTGGAACGAAAACTCA
CGTTAAGGGATTTTGGTCATGAGATTATCAAAAAGGATCTTCACCTAGATCCTTTTAAATTAAAAATGAA
GTTTTAAATCAATCTAAAGTATATATGAGTAAACTTGGTCTGACAGTTACCAATGCTTAATCAGTGAGGC
ACCTATCTCAGCGATCTGTCTATTTCGTTCATCCATAGTTGCCTGACTCCCCGTCGTGTAGATAACTACG
ATACGGGAGGGCTTACCATCTGGCCCCAGTGCTGCAATGATACCGCGAGACCCACGCTCACCGGCTCCAG
ATTTATCAGCAATAAACCAGCCAGCCGGAAGGGCCGAGCGCAGAAGTGGTCCTGCAACTTTATCCGCCTC
CATCCAGTCTATTAATTGTTGCCGGGAAGCTAGAGTAAGTAGTTCGCCAGTTAATAGTTTGCGCAACGTT
GTTGCCATTGCTACAGGCATCGTGGTGTCACGCTCGTCGTTTGGTATGGCTTCATTCAGCTCCGGTTCCC
AACGATCAAGGCGAGTTACATGATCCCCCATGTTGTGCAAAAAAGCGGTTAGCTCCTTCGGTCCTCCGAT
CGTTGTCAGAAGTAAGTTGGCCGCAGTGTTATCACTCATGGTTATGGCAGCACTGCATAATTCTCTTACT
GTCATGCCATCCGTAAGATGCTTTTCTGTGACTGGTGAGTACTCAACCAAGTCATTCTGAGAATAGTGTA
TGCGGCGACCGAGTTGCTCTTGCCCGGCGTCAATACGGGATAATACCGCGCCACATAGCAGAACTTTAAA
AGTGCTCATCATTGGAAAACGTTCTTCGGGGCGAAAACTCTCAAGGATCTTACCGCTGTTGAGATCCAGT
TCGATGTAACCCACTCGTGCACCCAACTGATCTTCAGCATCTTTTACTTTCACCAGCGTTTCTGGGTGAG
CAAAAACAGGAAGGCAAAATGCCGCAAAAAAGGGAATAAGGGCGACACGGAAATGTTGAATACTCATACT
CTTCCTTTTTCAATATTATTGAAGCATTTATCAGGGTTATTGTCTCATGAGCGGATACATATTTGAATGT
ATTTAGAAAAATAAACAAATAGGGGTTCCGCGCACATTTCCCCGAAAAGTGCCACCTG
Features (pLannotate 1.2.2; 21 found; start..end, strand, type, name):
      5..384     +  enhancer       CMV enhancer: human cytomegalovirus immediate early enhancer
    386..662     +  promoter       chicken β-actin promoter: No description available
    663..1679    +  intron         chimeric intron: chimera between introns from chicken β-actin and rabbit β-globin
   1746..1770    +  protein_bind   attB1: mutant version of attB; recombination site for the Gateway® BP reaction BP Clonase™
   1789..2165    +  CDS            H2B (fragment): human histone H2B; HIST1H2BB
   2182..2223    +  CDS            V5 tag: epitope tag from simian virus 5
   2311..2981    +  CDS            mScarlet-2I (fragment): mScarlet-I derivative in which the N- and C-termini have been modified to reduce cytotoxicity (Valbuena et al., 2020) preserves the original mammalian codon optimization
   3054..3078    -  protein_bind   attB2: mutant version of attB; recombination site for the Gateway® BP reaction BP Clonase™
   3093..3164    +  CDS            HBB (fragment): HBB_PONPY - Experimental evidence at transcript level: Swiss-Prot protein existence level 2. Involved in oxygen transport from the lung to the various peripheral tissues. From Pongo pygmaeus (Bornean orangutan).
   3235..3290    +  polyA_signal   β-globin poly(A) signal: rabbit β-globin polyadenylation signal (Gil and Proudfoot, 1987)
   3675..3691    -  protein_bind   lac operator: The lac repressor binds to the lac operator to inhibit transcription in E. coli. This inhibition can be relieved by adding lactose or isopropyl-β-D-thiogalactopyranoside (IPTG). lac repressor encoded by lacI
   3699..3729    -  promoter       lac promoter: promoter for the E. coli lac operon
   3744..3765    -  protein_bind   CAP binding site: CAP binding activates transcription in the presence of cAMP. E. coli catabolite activator protein
   3778..3817    -  CDS            lacI (fragment): lac repressor; lacI; The lac repressor binds to the lac operator to inhibit transcription in E. coli. This inhibition can be relieved by adding lactose or isopropyl-β-D-thiogalactopyranoside (IPTG).
   3824..3846    +  promoter       SV40 promoter (fragment): SV40 enhancer and early promoter
   3870..4005    +  rep_origin     SV40 ori: SV40 origin of replication
   4025..4159    +  polyA_signal   SV40 poly(A) signal: SV40 polyadenylation signal
   4161..4215    -  CDS            lacI (fragment): lac repressor; lacI; The lac repressor binds to the lac operator to inhibit transcription in E. coli. This inhibition can be relieved by adding lactose or isopropyl-β-D-thiogalactopyranoside (IPTG).
   4398..4986    -  rep_origin     ori: high-copy-number ColE1/pMB1/pBR322/pUC origin of replication
   5157..6017    -  CDS            AmpR: β-lactamase; bla; confers resistance to ampicillin, carbenicillin, and related antibiotics
   6018..6122    -  promoter       AmpR promoter: bla
