[The description below was written by a language model from this plasmid's Addgene catalogue record and pLannotate feature annotations shown in this document.]
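Description:
pCAGEN-H2B-V5-mScarlet3-S2 (JDW 1529) is a 6.1 kb mammalian expression plasmid built on the pCAGEN-DV backbone, a Gateway destination version of a CAG-promoter vector. It is maintained in E. coli through a high-copy ColE1/pUC-type origin and selected with ampicillin via the β-lactamase gene and its native promoter. The backbone also carries an SV40 origin of replication, which can support episomal amplification in cells expressing large T antigen, together with a fragment of the SV40 promoter, an SV40 poly(A) signal and remnants of lac regulatory sequences (lac promoter, operator, CAP site, short lacI fragments) that are cloning-vector leftovers rather than functional parts of the payload.

The expression cassette is driven by the CAGGS promoter, annotated here as the CMV immediate-early enhancer, the chicken β-actin promoter and a chimeric chicken β-actin/rabbit β-globin intron, a combination that gives strong, broadly active transcription in vertebrate cells. Downstream, flanked by attB1 and attB2 sites left by Gateway recombination, lies a synthetic fusion of human histone H2B, a V5 epitope tag and the red fluorescent protein mScarlet3-S2. The automated annotation labels the fluorophore as an mScarlet-2I fragment, presumably the closest match in its database to this mScarlet-family variant. Transcripts terminate at a rabbit β-globin polyadenylation signal; the short "HBB" hit just before it probably reflects β-globin sequence in this 3′ region rather than a separate coding element. The H2B moiety tethers the reporter to chromatin, giving nuclear labeling of expressing cells, while the V5 tag allows antibody-based detection. The plasmid belongs to a modular Gateway cloning toolbox for vertebrate model systems.
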