Addgene plasmid #242605: pCAGEN-H2B-V5-mScarlet3-S2 (JDW 1529)
Purpose: A CAGGS driven expression vector containing V5 tagged mScarlet3-S2. H2B for nuclear labeling
Depositing lab: Joshua Wythe. Depositing organization: University of Virginia. Publication: MultiSite Assembly of Gateway Induced Clones (MAGIC): a flexible cloning toolbox for use in vertebrate model systems. Gillespie WB 3rd, Zhang Y, Ruiz OE, Cerda J 3rd, Ortiz-Guzman J, Sherman M, Turner WD, Largoza G, Mosser LE, Fujimoto E, Chien CB, Kwan KM, Arenkiel BR, Devine WP, Wythe JD. Development. 2025 Nov 15;152(22):dev204308. doi: 10.1242/dev.204308. Epub 2025 Nov 13. PubMed 41230856.
Backbone
  Vector backbone: pCAGEN-DV
  Vector type: Mammalian Expression
Growth in bacteria
  Bacterial resistance: Ampicillin, 100 μg/mL
  Growth temperature: 37°C
  Growth strain: DH5alpha
  Copy number: High Copy
Gene/Insert
  Gene/Insert name: H2B-mScarlet3-S2
  Species: Synthetic
  Promoter: CAGGS
  Cloning method: Gateway Cloning
  Sequencing primers: 5′ N/A
Terms and licenses: Academic/Nonprofit Terms; Industry Terms: Not Available to Industry
Depositor comments: Please visit https://doi.org/10.1101/2024.07.13.603267 for bioRxiv preprint.
How to cite: pCAGEN-H2B-V5-mScarlet3-S2 (JDW 1529) was a gift from Joshua Wythe (Addgene plasmid # 242605 ; http://n2t.net/addgene:242605 ; RRID:Addgene_242605)
